Addgene plasmid #232376: pGL3_RNF157_SOX9scramble
Purpose: RNF157 enhancer, SOX9 site scrambled
Depositing lab: Joanna Wysocka. Depositing organization: Stanford University.
Backbone
  Vector backbone: pGL3 Luciferase Reporter Vector
  Backbone manufacturer: Promega
  Vector type: Luciferase
Growth in bacteria
  Bacterial resistance: Ampicillin, 100 μg/mL
  Growth temperature: 37°C
  Growth strain: DH5alpha
  Copy number: High Copy
Gene/Insert
  Gene/Insert name: RNF157
  Species: H. sapiens (human)
  Mutation: RNF157 enhancer, SOX9 site scrambled
  Entrez Gene: RNF157
  Cloning method: Restriction Enzyme; 5′ cloning site Unknown (unknown if destroyed)
Terms and licenses: Academic/Nonprofit Terms; Industry Terms: Not Available to Industry
How to cite: pGL3_RNF157_SOX9scramble was a gift from Joanna Wysocka (Addgene plasmid # 232376 ; http://n2t.net/addgene:232376 ; RRID:Addgene_232376)
