[The description below was written by a language model from this plasmid's Addgene catalogue record and pLannotate feature annotations shown in this document.]
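Description:
pGL3_RNF157_SOX9scramble is a firefly luciferase reporter plasmid built on the Promega pGL3 backbone, carrying a human genomic fragment from the RNF157 locus that is tested as an enhancer, with its SOX9 binding site scrambled. It is maintained in E. coli as a high-copy plasmid through a ColE1/pUC-type origin and selected with ampicillin via the β-lactamase gene and its native promoter. An f1 phage origin is also present, along with small vestigial fragments annotated as lacZα, tetracycline resistance and SV40 large T antigen, which are backbone remnants rather than functional genes.

The reporter unit consists of the SV40 early promoter driving the luc+ firefly luciferase coding sequence, terminated by the SV40 polyadenylation signal. Upstream of this unit sit a synthetic poly(A) signal and an RNA polymerase II pause site from the human α2 globin gene, standard pGL3 elements that limit read-through transcription from the backbone and so reduce background signal. Between the pause site and the SV40 promoter lies the cloned insert. The annotation software flags two short stretches there as RNF157 coding fragments in reverse orientation. This suggests that the genomic segment overlaps RNF157 exon sequence; no RNF157 protein is meant to be expressed. The exact boundaries of the enhancer, the position of the scrambled SOX9 motif and the cloning sites are not stated in the record.

The design suits transient transfection assays in mammalian cells, where luciferase output reports enhancer activity on the SV40 promoter. This mutant presumably serves as the comparison to an intact version of the enhancer, to test its dependence on SOX9 binding.
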