Features (pLannotate 1.2.2; 14 found; start..end, strand, type, name):
     17..213     +  promoter       SV40 promoter: SV40 early promoter
    249..1901    +  CDS            luciferase: firefly luciferase; luc+; enhanced luc+ version of the luciferase gene
   1942..2063    -  polyA_signal   SV40 poly(A) signal: SV40 polyadenylation signal
   2086..2154    -  CDS            large T antigen (fragment): large T antigen from SV40 (simian virus 40)
   2176..2308    +  CDS            TcR (fragment): tetracycline efflux protein; tet; confers resistance to tetracycline
   2488..3076    -  rep_origin     ori: high-copy-number ColE1/pMB1/pBR322/pUC origin of replication
   3247..4107    -  CDS            AmpR: β-lactamase; bla; confers resistance to ampicillin, carbenicillin, and related antibiotics
   4108..4212    -  promoter       AmpR promoter: bla
   4239..4667    +  rep_origin     f1 ori (sequence partly withheld): f1 bacteriophage origin of replication; arrow indicates direction of (+) strand synthesis
   4699..4766    -  CDS            lacZα (fragment): LacZα fragment of β-galactosidase; lacZ fragment
   4825..4873    +  polyA_signal   poly(A) signal: synthetic polyadenylation signal
   4887..4978    +  misc_feature   pause site: RNA polymerase II transcriptional pause signal from the human α2 globin gene
   5111..5236    -  CDS            RNF157 (fragment): RN157_HUMAN - Also known as KIAA1917. Experimental evidence at protein level: Swiss-Prot protein existence level 1. E3 ubiquitin ligase that ubiquitinates APBB1 for its degradation by the proteasome and thus prevents apoptosis and promotes survival of neurons (PubMed:25342469). Has a dual role in neurons as it is also required for dendrite growth and maintenance for which its ligase activity is not critical (PubMed:25342469). May act as a scaffold molecule to regulate this process (PubMed:25342469). Acts as a downstream effector of the interconnected PI3K and MAPK signaling pathways and thus p
   5677..5742    -  CDS            RNF157 (fragment): RN157_HUMAN - Also known as KIAA1917. Experimental evidence at protein level: Swiss-Prot protein existence level 1. E3 ubiquitin ligase that ubiquitinates APBB1 for its degradation by the proteasome and thus prevents apoptosis and promotes survival of neurons (PubMed:25342469). Has a dual role in neurons as it is also required for dendrite growth and maintenance for which its ligase activity is not critical (PubMed:25342469). May act as a scaffold molecule to regulate this process (PubMed:25342469). Acts as a downstream effector of the interconnected PI3K and MAPK signaling pathways and thus p
>Addgene plasmid #232376 | pGL3_RNF157_SOX9scramble | addgene full sequence | sequence record 462847 | Addgene NGS Result
CTCGAGATCTGCGATCTGCATCTCAATTAGTCAGCAACCATAGTCCCGCCCCTAACTCCGCCCATCCCGC
CCCTAACTCCGCCCAGTTCCGCCCATTCTCCGCCCCATCGCTGACTAATTTTTTTTATTTATGCAGAGGC
CGAGGCCGCCTCGGCCTCTGAGCTATTCCAGAAGTAGTGAGGAGGCTTTTTTGGAGGCCTAGGCTTTTGC
AAAAAGCTTGGCATTCCGGTACTGTTGGTAAAGCCACCATGGAAGACGCCAAAAACATAAAGAAAGGCCC
GGCGCCATTCTATCCGCTGGAAGATGGAACCGCTGGAGAGCAACTGCATAAGGCTATGAAGAGATACGCC
CTGGTTCCTGGAACAATTGCTTTTACAGATGCACATATCGAGGTGGACATCACTTACGCTGAGTACTTCG
AAATGTCCGTTCGGTTGGCAGAAGCTATGAAACGATATGGGCTGAATACAAATCACAGAATCGTCGTATG
CAGTGAAAACTCTCTTCAATTCTTTATGCCGGTGTTGGGCGCGTTATTTATCGGAGTTGCAGTTGCGCCC
GCGAACGACATTTATAATGAACGTGAATTGCTCAACAGTATGGGCATTTCGCAGCCTACCGTGGTGTTCG
TTTCCAAAAAGGGGTTGCAAAAAATTTTGAACGTGCAAAAAAAGCTCCCAATCATCCAAAAAATTATTAT
CATGGATTCTAAAACGGATTACCAGGGATTTCAGTCGATGTACACGTTCGTCACATCTCATCTACCTCCC
GGTTTTAATGAATACGATTTTGTGCCAGAGTCCTTCGATAGGGACAAGACAATTGCACTGATCATGAACT
CCTCTGGATCTACTGGTCTGCCTAAAGGTGTCGCTCTGCCTCATAGAACTGCCTGCGTGAGATTCTCGCA
TGCCAGAGATCCTATTTTTGGCAATCAAATCATTCCGGATACTGCGATTTTAAGTGTTGTTCCATTCCAT
CACGGTTTTGGAATGTTTACTACACTCGGATATTTGATATGTGGATTTCGAGTCGTCTTAATGTATAGAT
TTGAAGAAGAGCTGTTTCTGAGGAGCCTTCAGGATTACAAGATTCAAAGTGCGCTGCTGGTGCCAACCCT
ATTCTCCTTCTTCGCCAAAAGCACTCTGATTGACAAATACGATTTATCTAATTTACACGAAATTGCTTCT
GGTGGCGCTCCCCTCTCTAAGGAAGTCGGGGAAGCGGTTGCCAAGAGGTTCCATCTGCCAGGTATCAGGC
AAGGATATGGGCTCACTGAGACTACATCAGCTATTCTGATTACACCCGAGGGGGATGATAAACCGGGCGC
GGTCGGTAAAGTTGTTCCATTTTTTGAAGCGAAGGTTGTGGATCTGGATACCGGGAAAACGCTGGGCGTT
AATCAAAGAGGCGAACTGTGTGTGAGAGGTCCTATGATTATGTCCGGTTATGTAAACAATCCGGAAGCGA
CCAACGCCTTGATTGACAAGGATGGATGGCTACATTCTGGAGACATAGCTTACTGGGACGAAGACGAACA
CTTCTTCATCGTTGACCGCCTGAAGTCTCTGATTAAGTACAAAGGCTATCAGGTGGCTCCCGCTGAATTG
GAATCCATCTTGCTCCAACACCCCAACATCTTCGACGCAGGTGTCGCAGGTCTTCCCGACGATGACGCCG
GTGAACTTCCCGCCGCCGTTGTTGTTTTGGAGCACGGAAAGACGATGACGGAAAAAGAGATCGTGGATTA
CGTCGCCAGTCAAGTAACAACCGCGAAAAAGTTGCGCGGAGGAGTTGTGTTTGTGGACGAAGTACCGAAA
GGTCTTACCGGAAAACTCGACGCAAGAAAAATCAGAGAGATCCTCATAAAGGCCAAGAAGGGCGGAAAGA
TCGCCGTGTAATTCTAGAGTCGGGGCGGCCGGCCGCTTCGAGCAGACATGATAAGATACATTGATGAGTT
TGGACAAACCACAACTAGAATGCAGTGAAAAAAATGCTTTATTTGTGAAATTTGTGATGCTATTGCTTTA
TTTGTAACCATTATAAGCTGCAATAAACAAGTTAACAACAACAATTGCATTCATTTTATGTTTCAGGTTC
AGGGGGAGGTGTGGGAGGTTTTTTAAAGCAAGTAAAACCTCTACAAATGTGGTAAAATCGATAAGGATCT
GGATCCGTCGACCGATGCCCTTGAGAGCCTTCAACCCAGTCAGCTCCTTCCGGTGGGCGCGGGGCATGAC
TATCGTCGCCGCACTTATGACTGTCTTCTTTATCATGCAACTCGTAGGACAGGTGCCGGCAGCGCTCTTC
CGCTTCCTCGCTCACTGACTCGCTGCGCTCGGTCGTTCGGCTGCGGCGAGCGGTATCAGCTCACTCAAAG
GCGGTAATACGGTTATCCACAGAATCAGGGGATAACGCAGGAAAGAACATGTGAGCAAAAGGCCAGCAAA
AGGCCAGGAACCGTAAAAAGGCCGCGTTGCTGGCGTTTTTCCATAGGCTCCGCCCCCCTGACGAGCATCA
CAAAAATCGACGCTCAAGTCAGAGGTGGCGAAACCCGACAGGACTATAAAGATACCAGGCGTTTCCCCCT
GGAAGCTCCCTCGTGCGCTCTCCTGTTCCGACCCTGCCGCTTACCGGATACCTGTCCGCCTTTCTCCCTT
CGGGAAGCGTGGCGCTTTCTCATAGCTCACGCTGTAGGTATCTCAGTTCGGTGTAGGTCGTTCGCTCCAA
GCTGGGCTGTGTGCACGAACCCCCCGTTCAGCCCGACCGCTGCGCCTTATCCGGTAACTATCGTCTTGAG
TCCAACCCGGTAAGACACGACTTATCGCCACTGGCAGCAGCCACTGGTAACAGGATTAGCAGAGCGAGGT
ATGTAGGCGGTGCTACAGAGTTCTTGAAGTGGTGGCCTAACTACGGCTACACTAGAAGAACAGTATTTGG
TATCTGCGCTCTGCTGAAGCCAGTTACCTTCGGAAAAAGAGTTGGTAGCTCTTGATCCGGCAAACAAACC
ACCGCTGGTAGCGGTGGTTTTTTTGTTTGCAAGCAGCAGATTACGCGCAGAAAAAAAGGATCTCAAGAAG
ATCCTTTGATCTTTTCTACGGGGTCTGACGCTCAGTGGAACGAAAACTCACGTTAAGGGATTTTGGTCAT
GAGATTATCAAAAAGGATCTTCACCTAGATCCTTTTAAATTAAAAATGAAGTTTTAAATCAATCTAAAGT
ATATATGAGTAAACTTGGTCTGACAGTTACCAATGCTTAATCAGTGAGGCACCTATCTCAGCGATCTGTC
TATTTCGTTCATCCATAGTTGCCTGACTCCCCGTCGTGTAGATAACTACGATACGGGAGGGCTTACCATC
TGGCCCCAGTGCTGCAATGATACCGCGAGACCCACGCTCACCGGCTCCAGATTTATCAGCAATAAACCAG
CCAGCCGGAAGGGCCGAGCGCAGAAGTGGTCCTGCAACTTTATCCGCCTCCATCCAGTCTATTAATTGTT
GCCGGGAAGCTAGAGTAAGTAGTTCGCCAGTTAATAGTTTGCGCAACGTTGTTGCCATTGCTACAGGCAT
CGTGGTGTCACGCTCGTCGTTTGGTATGGCTTCATTCAGCTCCGGTTCCCAACGATCAAGGCGAGTTACA
TGATCCCCCATGTTGTGCAAAAAAGCGGTTAGCTCCTTCGGTCCTCCGATCGTTGTCAGAAGTAAGTTGG
CCGCAGTGTTATCACTCATGGTTATGGCAGCACTGCATAATTCTCTTACTGTCATGCCATCCGTAAGATG
CTTTTCTGTGACTGGTGAGTACTCAACCAAGTCATTCTGAGAATAGTGTATGCGGCGACCGAGTTGCTCT
TGCCCGGCGTCAATACGGGATAATACCGCGCCACATAGCAGAACTTTAAAAGTGCTCATCATTGGAAAAC
GTTCTTCGGGGCGAAAACTCTCAAGGATCTTACCGCTGTTGAGATCCAGTTCGATGTAACCCACTCGTGC
ACCCAACTGATCTTCAGCATCTTTTACTTTCACCAGCGTTTCTGGGTGAGCAAAAACAGGAAGGCAAAAT
GCCGCAAAAAAGGGAATAAGGGCGACACGGAAATGTTGAATACTCATACTCTTCCTTTTTCAATATTATT
GAAGCATTTATCAGGGTTATTGTCTCATGAGCGGATACATATTTGAATGTATTTAGAAAAATAAACAAAT
AGGGGTTCCGCGCACATTTCCCCGAAAAGTGCCACCTG
[124 nt withheld, positions 4239-4362]
C
[91 nt withheld, positions 4364-4454]
A
[49 nt withheld, positions 4456-4504]
CCTTTGACGTTGGAGTCCACGTTCTTT
[37 nt withheld, positions 4532-4568]
ACCCTATCTCGGTCTATTCTTTTGATTTATAAGGGATTTTGCCGATTTCGGCCTATTGGTTAAAAAATGA
GCTGATTTAACAAAAATTTAACGCGAATTTTAACAAAATATTAACGCTTACAATTTGCCATTCGCCATTC
AGGCTGCGCAACTGTTGGGAAGGGCGATCGGTGCGGGCCTCTTCGCTATTACGCCAGCCCAAGCTACCAT
GATAAGTAAGTAATATTAAGGTACGGGAGGTACTTGGAGCGGCCGCAATAAAATATCTTTATTTTCATTA
CATCTGTGTGTTGGTTTTTTGTGTGAATCGATAGTACTAACATACGCTCTCCATCAAAACAAAACGAAAC
AAAACAAACTAGCAAAATAGGCTGTCCCCAGTGCAAGTGCAGGTGCCAGAACATTTCTCTATCGATAGGT
ACCGAGCTCTTACGCGTGCTAGCTCAAGCATCCGAGCAGCCCCTTTGCTGTCAGACCGAGTCCTAAGTAG
CCCCTAGGCCCTTCTGAGTGGATGTGGGAAACCCTCCCCAGAGGCAGCTCACCTCCTCTTCGGCCCACTC
GGAGGGATCCACGGTGTGGGAGGGCAGGCAGAACTGCTGACACACTCCTCGCTTGTACTGCACAGTCTCC
GACTGGAGGCTGTTGTCTTTGGGAATGTAGCTATTGATACAAGTGGGAGGCAAAGCAAAAGTCAGTATCC
GGCACAGATGGGTCTGACAACTTCCTCTGCTCATGCCTGTTCTCAATTATCAACAGGGTCTAGCGAAGAG
AGCTGGTATTAGCAAATAATCCATTTCCTTTGCTCTTGCTTGGCAACGTTAAACTTTTCTATTCAACCCA
CACATCCAAAGAAAGGTAGCTTACTAGATTTTTAACAGCATGTTAAGGACCTGAAGGACTATACCACCAT
TTGTCACTATACCAAGATGGCACAATTTGAAGGGAAAAGGTAAAGGGTAGGGCTTTGTAGAAGAAAGTCT
AAATTCAGGAACCAGATCTCATCTGGCTGCAGAAAAAGAATGTTTTCCGCCCTTGCTGAGTGGATAAGAC
ATGGACTCTCCCTATCTGGGAAGGAAGTGGCTCGCCTGGTCTCCTGATCTTACCTGGTAATACCATTCTG
GAACTCTTCCGTGGCCTGGTAATAGATGGTGATGGCTACCCGAGCATCTGTGTCA
